>Addgene plasmid #198515 | pAAV_EF1a-fDIO-PdCO-mScarlet-miniWPRE | addgene full sequence | sequence record 398292 | Addgene NGS Result
CATGTCCTGCAGGCAGCTGCGCGCTCGCTCGCTCACTGAGGCCGCCCGGGCGTCGGGCGACCTTTGGTCG
CCCGGCCTCAGTGAGCGAGCGAGCGCGCAGAGAGGGAGTGGCCAACTCCATCACTAGGGGTTCCTGCGGC
CGCACGCGTAAGCTTTGCAAAGATGGATAAAGTTTTAAACAGAGAGGAATCTTTGCAGCTAATGGACCTT
CTAGGTCTTGAAAGGAGTGGGAATTGGCTCCGGTGCCCGTCAGTGGGCAGAGCGCACATCGCCCACAGTC
CCCGAGAAGTTGGGGGGAGGGGTCGGCAATTGAACCGGTGCCTAGAGAAGGTGGCGCGGGGTAAACTGGG
AAAGTGATGTCGTGTACTGGCTCCGCCTTTTTCCCGAGGGTGGGGGAGAACCGTATATAAGTGCAGTAGT
CGCCGTGAACGTTCTTTTTCGCAACGGGTTTGCCGCCAGAACACAGGTAAGTGCCGTGTGTGGTTCCCGC
GGGCCTGGCCTCTTTACGGGTTATGGCCCTTGCGTGCCTTGAATTACTTCCACCTGGCTGCAGTACGTGA
TTCTTGATCCCGAGCTTCGGGTTGGAAGTGGGTGGGAGAGTTCGAGGCCTTGCGCTTAAGGAGCCCCTTC
GCCTCGTGCTTGAGTTGAGGCCTGGCCTGGGCGCTGGGGCCGCCGCGTGCGAATCTGGTGGCACCTTCGC
GCCTGTCTCGCTGCTTTCGATAAGTCTCTAGCCATTTAAAATTTTTGATGACCTGCTGCGACGCTTTTTT
TCTGGCAAGATAGTCTTGTAAATGCGGGCCAAGATCTGCACACTGGTATTTCGGTTTTTGGGGCCGCGGG
CGGCGACGGGGCCCGTGCGTCCCAGCGCACATGTTCGGCGAGGCGGGGCCTGCGAGCGCGGCCACCGAGA
ATCGGACGGGGGTAGTCTCAAGCTGGCCGGCCTGCTCTGGTGCCTGGCCTCGCGCCGCCGTGTATCGCCC
CGCCCTGGGCGGCAAGGCTGGCCCGGTCGGCACCAGTTGCGTGAGCGGAAAGATGGCCGCTTCCCGGCCC
TGCTGCAGGGAGCTCAAAATGGAGGACGCGGCGCTCGGGAGAGCGGGCGGGTGAGTCACCCACACAAAGG
AAAAGGGCCTTTCCGTCCTCAGCCGTCGCTTCATGTGACTCCACGGAGTACCGGGCGCCGTCCAGGCACC
TCGATTAGTTCTCGAGCTTTTGGAGTACGTCGTCTTTAGGTTGGGGGGAGGGGTTTTATGCGATGGAGTT
TCCCCACACTGAGTGGGTGGAGACTGAAGTTAGGCCAGCTTGGCACTTGATGTAATTCTCCTTGGAATTT
GCCCTTTTTGAGTTTGGATCTTGGTTCATTCTCAAGCCTCAGACAGTGGTTCAAAGTTTTTTTCTTCCAT
TTCAGGTGTCGTGAGGTACCGGATCCTCTAGAGTCGACTCCGGAGAAGTTCCTATTCTCTAGAAAGTATA
GGAACTTCGCAGAATGGTAGCTGGATTGTAGCTGCTATTAGCAATATGAAACCTCTTAGAAGTTCCTATT
CTTCAAAAGGTATAGGAACTTCGGCGCGCCGTCGACTTACACCTCGTTCTCGTAGCAGAACTTGTACAGC
TCGTCCATGCCGCCGGTGGAGTGGCGGCCCTCGGAGCGTTCGTACTGTTCCACCACGGTGTAGTCCTCGT
TGTGGGAGGTGATGTCCAACTTGCGGTCGACGTTGTAGGCGCCGGGCATCTGCACGGGCTTCTTGGCCTT
GTAGGTGGTCTTGAAGTCCGCCAGGTAGCGTCCGCCGTCCTTCAGGCGCAGGGCCATCTTAATGTCGCCC
TTCAGCACGCCGTCCTCGGGGTACAACCGCTCGGTGGACGCTTCCCAGCCCATTGTCTTCTTCTGCATTA
CGGGGCCGTCAGGAGGGAAGTTGGTGCCGCGGAGCTTCACCTTGTAGATCAGGGTGCCGTCCTCCAGGGA
GGTGTCCTGGGTCACGGTCACGGCGCCGCCGTCCTCGAAGTTCATCACGCGCTCCCACTTGAAGCCCTCG
GGGAAGGACTGCTTATAGTAGTCGGGGATGTCGGCGGGGTGCTTGGTGAAGGCCCTGGAGCCGTACATGA
ACTGAGGGGACAGGATGTCCCAGGAGAAGGGCAGGGGGCCACCCTTGGTCACCTTCAGCTTGGCGGTCTG
GGTGCCCTCGTAGGGGCGGCCCTCGCCCTCGCCCTCGATCTCGAACTCGTGGCCGTTCATGGAGCCCTCC
ATGTGCACCTTGAACCGCATGAACTCCTTGATCACTGCCTCGCCCTTGCTCACCATCACCACGTTGATGT
CGATCTGGTCCAGGGGGATGTACTCGCCCTCGCTGGTGATCCTGCTCTTACCGGTTGGATCTCGGGCTCG
CGGAGCAGGAGCAACCTGGGAAGTCTCGGTCGTCGCGGCGACTTGATTCGTGGCTGTACCACCAGTTGCT
CTCTCACTCTCGGAGTTCAGGTCCTCTACTCCCATTCCGAGAAGAACTTTAAGGCTCCGCCTGAATTGTT
TGTTCATGAACACATAGATAAGAGGGTTATACATCGTAGAAGACTTTGCAAACATGGCAGGAATCACTGT
GGCCACTGGATGGAGCAGGTCTTTAGGGCCGAAGCTGGCGAGCATGCAGATAACAGCGTAGGGACTCCAG
GCAAGCATGAACAGGCTAACCATCAGCAGCGTCATGCGCAGTACTTCGCGTTCTGCTTTGGCAACAGAAC
CGCCTGTTTTCGCTACCTTCCGAACCTTATCGTAGATCAGCCCGTATGACACGACGATAATGAGAACAGG
GACAAGAAAGCAGAAGATGAAAATAGCAAACACGTAGGACTTATCGGATGTTTCATCGGAAAGCCAGTCG
ATACTACACCAAGTGGCCAAACCTTCCGGTATGTAGTGATTCCACCCAAGGAGAGGCGCGAGTGTGAATG
CCAGGGAGTAGATCCAAATGAAAGCCATCGCCGCCACGCCCATCCGCGTTGTCAAACCTGTGAAGGAGCC
GAGACGCAGCACGGCCAGACAACGAACAAAAGCAATAACGCTCAGGGTCATCAGTGCCGCGAGCCCGCCG
AGGTATGTTATGAAGCCGTACCATTTGCAGAAACCGTCTTCTTCTCGCAACAGGGTTTTGCGAGCTGTAA
TAATGAACTTAAATGCGGTGCCGAAAACTGCAACCAACAGATCCCCGAGAGCGAGACTTACATACAGGAA
GTTATTGGGGCTCCTCAACTTTCTGTCTTTGATAAAGAGGACCAACACCAAAACGTTGAGACTGACTCCC
AGACAAGCAATGAAGAAAAGGTAAGCTGCACAAATGTTGTAATCGGTGGCTGTGAAGGCATTGTAGATGT
AATGATTTCCGCCGTCCGTTTCCGCATTAAGGTTTTGGAAATACGTGCTGTTGATTGGGGTATCCATCAA
CTCGGTGACAGGATTTGGAATCGTCAAGTTCTCCCCGTCCATGGTGGCAACAGCGCTGCTAGCGAAGTTC
CTATACTTTCTAGAGAATAGGAACTTCTTGCCTTAACCCAGAAATTATCACTGTTATTCTTTAGAATGGT
GCAAAGAGAAGTTCCTATACCTTTTGAAGAATAGGAACTTCGAATTCGATATCAAGCTTATCGATGATAA
TCAACCTCTGGATTACAAAATTTGTGAAAGATTGACTGGTATTCTTAACTATGTTGCTCCTTTTACGCTA
TGTGGATACGCTGCTTTAATGCCTTTGTATCATGCTATTGCTTCCCGTATGGCTTTCATTTTCTCCTCCT
TGTATAAATCCTGGTTAGTTCTTGCCACGGCGGAACTCATCGCCGCCTGCCTTGCCCGCTGCTGGACAGG
GGCTCGGCTGTTGGGCACTGACAATTCCGTGGTGTTTATTTGTGAAATTTGTGATGCTATTGCTTTATTT
GTAACCATCTAGCTTTATTTGTGAAATTTGTGATGCTATTGCTTTATTTGTAACCATTATAAGCTGCAAT
AAACAAGTTAACAACAACAATTGCATTCATTTTATGTTTCAGGTTCAGGGGGAGATGTGGGAGGTTTTTT
AAAGCACGTGCGGACCGAGCGGCCGCAGGAACCCCTAGTGATGGAGTTGGCCACTCCCTCTCTGCGCGCT
CGCTCGCTCACTGAGGCCGGGCGACCAAAGGTCGCCCGACGCCCGGGCTTTGCCCGGGCGGCCTCAGTGA
GCGAGCGAGCGCGCAGCTGCCTGCAGGGGCGCCTGATGCGGTATTTTCTCCTTACGCATCTGTGCGGTAT
TTCACACCGCATA
[95 nt withheld, positions 4284-4378]
T
[46 nt withheld, positions 4380-4425]
C
[141 nt withheld, positions 4427-4567]
CCTTTGACGTTGGAGTCCACGTTCTTT
[37 nt withheld, positions 4595-4631]
ACTCTATCTCGGGCTATTCTTTTGATTTATAAGGGATTTTGCCGATTTCGGTCTATTGGTTAAAAAATGA
GCTGATTTAACAAAAATTTAACGCGAATTTTAACAAAATATTAACGTTTACAATTTTATGGTGCACTCTC
AGTACAATCTGCTCTGATGCCGCATAGTTAAGCCAGCCCCGACACCCGCCAACACCCGCTGACGCGCCCT
GACGGGCTTGTCTGCTCCCGGCATCCGCTTACAGACAAGCTGTGACCGTCTCCGGGAGCTGCATGTGTCA
GAGGTTTTCACCGTCATCACCGAAACGCGCGAGACGAAAGGGCCTCGTGATACGCCTATTTTTATAGGTT
AATGTCATGATAATAATGGTTTCTTAGACGTCAGGTGGCACTTTTCGGGGAAATGTGCGCGGAACCCCTA
TTTGTTTATTTTTCTAAATACATTCAAATATGTATCCGCTCATGAGACAATAACCCTGATAAATGCTTCA
ATAATATTGAAAAAGGAAGAGTATGAGTATTCAACATTTCCGTGTCGCCCTTATTCCCTTTTTTGCGGCA
TTTTGCCTTCCTGTTTTTGCTCACCCAGAAACGCTGGTGAAAGTAAAAGATGCTGAAGATCAGTTGGGTG
CACGAGTGGGTTACATCGAACTGGATCTCAACAGCGGTAAGATCCTTGAGAGTTTTCGCCCCGAAGAACG
TTTTCCAATGATGAGCACTTTTAAAGTTCTGCTATGTGGCGCGGTATTATCCCGTATTGACGCCGGGCAA
GAGCAACTCGGTCGCCGCATACACTATTCTCAGAATGACTTGGTTGAGTACTCACCAGTCACAGAAAAGC
ATCTTACGGATGGCATGACAGTAAGAGAATTATGCAGTGCTGCCATAACCATGAGTGATAACACTGCGGC
CAACTTACTTCTGACAACGATCGGAGGACCGAAGGAGCTAACCGCTTTTTTGCACAACATGGGGGATCAT
GTAACTCGCCTTGATCGTTGGGAACCGGAGCTGAATGAAGCCATACCAAACGACGAGCGTGACACCACGA
TGCCTGTAGCAATGGCAACAACGTTGCGCAAACTATTAACTGGCGAACTACTTACTCTAGCTTCCCGGCA
ACAATTAATAGACTGGATGGAGGCGGATAAAGTTGCAGGACCACTTCTGCGCTCGGCCCTTCCGGCTGGC
TGGTTTATTGCTGATAAATCTGGAGCCGGTGAGCGTGGGTCTCGCGGTATCATTGCAGCACTGGGGCCAG
ATGGTAAGCCCTCCCGTATCGTAGTTATCTACACGACGGGGAGTCAGGCAACTATGGATGAACGAAATAG
ACAGATCGCTGAGATAGGTGCCTCACTGATTAAGCATTGGTAACTGTCAGACCAAGTTTACTCATATATA
CTTTAGATTGATTTAAAACTTCATTTTTAATTTAAAAGGATCTAGGTGAAGATCCTTTTTGATAATCTCA
TGACCAAAATCCCTTAACGTGAGTTTTCGTTCCACTGAGCGTCAGACCCCGTAGAAAAGATCAAAGGATC
TTCTTGAGATCCTTTTTTTCTGCGCGTAATCTGCTGCTTGCAAACAAAAAAACCACCGCTACCAGCGGTG
GTTTGTTTGCCGGATCAAGAGCTACCAACTCTTTTTCCGAAGGTAACTGGCTTCAGCAGAGCGCAGATAC
CAAATACTGTTCTTCTAGTGTAGCCGTAGTTAGGCCACCACTTCAAGAACTCTGTAGCACCGCCTACATA
CCTCGCTCTGCTAATCCTGTTACCAGTGGCTGCTGCCAGTGGCGATAAGTCGTGTCTTACCGGGTTGGAC
TCAAGACGATAGTTACCGGATAAGGCGCAGCGGTCGGGCTGAACGGGGGGTTCGTGCACACAGCCCAGCT
TGGAGCGAACGACCTACACCGAACTGAGATACCTACAGCGTGAGCTATGAGAAAGCGCCACGCTTCCCGA
AGGGAGAAAGGCGGACAGGTATCCGGTAAGCGGCAGGGTCGGAACAGGAGAGCGCACGAGGGAGCTTCCA
GGGGGAAACGCCTGGTATCTTTATAGTCCTGTCGGGTTTCGCCACCTCTGACTTGAGCGTCGATTTTTGT
GATGCTCGTCAGGGGGGCGGAGCCTATGGAAAAACGCCAGCAACGCGGCCTTTTTACGGTTCCTGGCCTT
TTGCTGGCCTTTTGCTCA
Features (pLannotate 1.2.2; 24 found; start..end, strand, type, name):
     17..44      +  repeat_region  AAV2 ITR (fragment): inverted terminal repeat of adeno-associated virus serotype 2 inverted
     73..100     +  repeat_region  AAV2 ITR (fragment): inverted terminal repeat of adeno-associated virus serotype 2 inverted
    163..229     +  CDS            small t antigen (fragment): SV40 (simian virus 40) small t antigen
    236..1414    +  promoter       EF-1α promoter: strong constitutive promoter for human elongation factor EF-1α
   1421..1438    +  misc_feature   MCS (fragment): pUC18/19 multiple cloning site
   1445..1478    +  protein_bind   FRT (minimal): supports FLP-mediated excision but not integration (Turan and Bode, 2011) FLP recombinase from the Saccharomyces cerevisiae 2μ plasmid
   1479..1528    -  intron         β-globin intron (fragment): internally truncated intron from human β-globin
   1601..2296    -  CDS            mScarlet: mScarlet is a basic (constitutively fluorescent) red fluorescent protein published in 2016, derived from synthetic construct. It has moderate acid sensitivity.
   2300..2359    -  CDS            KCNJ2 (fragment): KCNJ2_HUMAN - Also known as IRK1. Experimental evidence at protein level: Swiss-Prot protein existence level 1. Probably participates in establishing action potential waveform and excitability of neuronal and muscle tissues. Inward rectifier potassium channels are characterized by a greater tendency to allow potassium to flow into the cell rather than out of it. Their voltage dependence is regulated by the concentration of extracellular potassium; as external potassium is raised, the voltage range of the channel opening shifts to more positive voltages. The inward rectification is mainly due t
   3494..3527    -  protein_bind   FRT (minimal): supports FLP-mediated excision but not integration (Turan and Bode, 2011) FLP recombinase from the Saccharomyces cerevisiae 2μ plasmid
   3528..3578    -  intron         β-globin intron (fragment): internally truncated intron from human β-globin
   3624..3640    -  promoter       tet promoter (fragment): E. coli promoter for tetracycline efflux protein gene
   3639..3796    +  misc_feature   WPRE (fragment): woodchuck hepatitis virus posttranscriptional regulatory element
   3802..3886    +  misc_feature   WPRE (fragment): woodchuck hepatitis virus posttranscriptional regulatory element
   3885..3928    -  polyA_signal   SV40 poly(A) signal (fragment): SV40 polyadenylation signal
   3932..3999    -  polyA_signal   SV40 poly(A) signal (fragment): SV40 polyadenylation signal
   4087..4227    +  repeat_region  AAV2 ITR: inverted terminal repeat of adeno-associated virus serotype 2 inverted
   4232..4283    -  misc_feature   bom (fragment): basis of mobility region from pBR322
   4302..4757    +  rep_origin     f1 ori (sequence partly withheld): f1 bacteriophage origin of replication; arrow indicates direction of (+) strand synthesis
   4758..4807    -  misc_feature   bom (fragment): basis of mobility region from pBR322
   4909..4944    -  CDS            rop (fragment): Rop protein, which maintains plasmids at low copy number; rop
   5039..5143    +  promoter       AmpR promoter: bla
   5144..6004    +  CDS            AmpR: β-lactamase; bla; confers resistance to ampicillin, carbenicillin, and related antibiotics
   6175..6763    +  rep_origin     ori: high-copy-number ColE1/pMB1/pBR322/pUC origin of replication
