[The description below was written by a language model from this plasmid's Addgene catalogue record and pLannotate feature annotations shown in this document.]
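Description:
pAAV_EF1a-fDIO-PdCO-mScarlet-miniWPRE is an adeno-associated virus transfer plasmid of about 6.8 kb, built on a pAAV backbone, for Flp-dependent expression of an inhibitory optogenetic GPCR in mammalian neurons. It is maintained in E. coli through a high-copy ColE1/pUC-type origin and selected with ampicillin (β-lactamase); an f1 origin is also present. The expression cassette lies between AAV2 inverted terminal repeats, which allow it to be packaged into recombinant AAV particles. The annotation detects only short fragments of the upstream ITR and a full-length downstream one.

The payload is PdCO, the ciliary opsin of the annelid Platynereis dumerilii, optimized for expression in mammalian neurons and for enhanced axonal membrane trafficking. It is fused at its C terminus to the red fluorescent protein mScarlet, and the record also lists a Rho1D4 epitope tag. A short fragment matching the Kir2.1 (KCNJ2) channel sits between the opsin and mScarlet and is probably a membrane trafficking signal of the kind commonly added to opsins. The opsin itself is not annotated in the feature table but would occupy the unannotated stretch adjacent to these elements.

The whole coding unit is placed in reverse orientation relative to the human EF-1α promoter and is flanked by oppositely oriented FRT sites in an fDIO arrangement. Only one minimal FRT per side is annotated, though the design normally uses paired heterotypic sites. Flp recombinase inverts the cassette into the sense orientation, so expression is restricted to Flp-expressing cells. A truncated WPRE (miniWPRE) and an SV40-derived polyadenylation signal follow the cassette, supporting transcript stability and processing while conserving packaging capacity. The construct is intended for cell-type-specific, light-controlled inhibition in neural circuits, with mScarlet marking the expressing cells.
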