Addgene plasmid #198515: pAAV_EF1a-fDIO-PdCO-mScarlet-miniWPRE
Purpose: Expresses optimized PdCO in frame with mScarlet under control of eukaryotic Ef1a promoter after Flp-dependent recombination.
Depositing lab: Ofer Yizhar. Depositing organization: Weizmann Institute of Science. Publication: A bistable inhibitory optoGPCR for multiplexed optogenetic control of neural circuits. Wietek J, Nozownik A, Pulin M, Saraf-Sinik I, Matosevich N, Gowrishankar R, Gat A, Malan D, Brown BJ, Dine J, Imambocus BN, Levy R, Sauter K, Litvin A, Regev N, Subramaniam S, Abrera K, Summarli D, Goren EM, Mizrachi G, Bitton E, Benjamin A, Copits BA, Sasse P, Rost BR, Schmitz D, Bruchas MR, Soba P, Oren-Suissa M, Nir Y, Wiegert JS, Yizhar O. Nat Methods. 2024 May 29. doi: 10.1038/s41592-024-02285-8. PubMed 38811857.
Backbone
  Vector backbone: pAAV
  Backbone manufacturer: Invitrogen
  Backbone size w/o insert (bp): 4992
  Total vector size (bp): 6829
  Modifications to backbone: directional Flp sites
  Vector type: Mammalian Expression, AAV, Cre/Lox
Growth in bacteria
  Bacterial resistance: Ampicillin, 100 μg/mL
  Growth temperature: 30°C
  Growth strain: NEB Stable
  Copy number: High Copy
Gene/Insert
  Gene/Insert name: PdCO (alt name: Platynereis dumerilii Ciliary Opsin, optimized for mammalian neuron expression and enhanced axonal membrane trafficking)
  Species: Synthetic; Platynereis dumerilii
  Insert size (bp): 1896
  GenBank ID: AY692353.1
  Promoter: EF-1a
  Tag / fusion protein: mScarlet (C terminal on insert); Rho1D4 (C terminal on insert)
  Cloning method: Restriction Enzyme; 5′ cloning site SgsI (not destroyed); 3′ cloning site NheI (not destroyed)
  Sequencing primers: 5′ EF1a_F (tgccctttttgagtttggatcttggt); 3′ minWPRE_R (gtccgcacgtgctttaaaaaac)
Terms and licenses: Academic/Nonprofit Terms; Industry Terms: Not Available to Industry
Depositor comments: Please visit https://www.biorxiv.org/content/10.1101/2023.07.01.547328v1 for bioRxiv preprint.
How to cite: pAAV_EF1a-fDIO-PdCO-mScarlet-miniWPRE was a gift from Ofer Yizhar (Addgene plasmid # 198515 ; http://n2t.net/addgene:198515 ; RRID:Addgene_198515)
